Addgene plasmid #37180: UQ6211
Depositing lab: Gary Roberts. Depositing organization: University of Wisconsin, Madison.
Backbone
  Vector backbone: pUX3297 AND pUX2410
  Modifications to backbone: pUX3297 = pUX3009 reporter system with an “e” binding site “TTnnnG” motif changed to “GGnnnG”
Growth in bacteria
  Bacterial resistance: Ampicillin and Kanamycin, 100 & 50 μg/mL
  Growth temperature: 37°C
  Growth strain: E. Coli UQ5853
  Growth instructions: Copy number: pUX2410 High / pUX3297 Low
  Copy number: Unknown
Gene/Insert
  Gene/Insert name: coxM1′::lacZ reporter system of pUX3009 with “e” binding site “TTnnnG” motif changed to “GGnnnG” AND RcoM1 with C-term 6xHIS tag
  Cloning method: Unknown
  Sequencing primers: 5′ pEXT20-F1; 3′ pRcoM1bs-R
Terms and licenses: Academic/Nonprofit Terms; Industry Terms: Not Available to Industry
Depositor comments: This is Roberts lab strain UQ5853 (Addgene #37159) containing Roberts lab plasmids pUX3297 (pUX3009 based coxM1′::lacZ reporter system with binding sites “d + e + f” with the “e” binding site “TTnnnG” motif changed to “GGnnnG;”) AND pUX2410 (for expression of Burkholderia xenovorans RcoM1 protein + C-terminal 6×His tag). Strain is CmR, pUX3297 is KanR and SpecR, pUX2410 is AmpR. Can be grown in Amp + Kan. For strain usage see attached pdf.
How to cite: UQ6211 was a gift from Gary Roberts (Addgene plasmid # 37180)
