[The description below was written by a language model from this plasmid's Addgene catalogue record.]
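Description:
UQ6211 is not a single plasmid but an Escherichia coli strain carrying two compatible plasmids that together form an in vivo reporter assay for the transcription factor RcoM1. The host is strain UQ5853, which is itself chloramphenicol resistant. The first plasmid, pUX2410, is a high-copy, ampicillin-resistant expression construct encoding Burkholderia xenovorans RcoM1 with a C-terminal 6×His tag, which allows detection or affinity purification of the protein. The second, pUX3297, is a low-copy plasmid conferring kanamycin and spectinomycin resistance and carrying a coxM1′::lacZ fusion. Both plasmids can be maintained together by selecting with ampicillin and kanamycin. The record does not state the origins of replication, the promoter driving RcoM1 expression, or the cloning method, and no feature table or sequence annotation is provided.

The reporter plasmid derives from pUX3009, in which the coxM1 promoter region, containing RcoM1 binding sites designated "d", "e" and "f", controls lacZ, so that β-galactosidase activity reports on RcoM1-dependent regulation of the promoter. In pUX3297 the "e" site has been mutated, changing its "TTnnnG" motif to "GGnnnG" while leaving the other sites in place. Comparing lacZ output from this strain with that of strains bearing the unaltered or differently mutated reporter should indicate how much this motif, and the "e" site as a whole, contributes to RcoM1 recognition of its DNA target. The strain therefore appears to be one member of a series for dissecting the DNA sequence requirements of RcoM1 binding and transcriptional control at the coxM1 promoter.
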