>Addgene plasmid #37180 | UQ6211 | addgene partial sequence | sequence record 47889 | pEXT20-F1 5'-TACGACGTCACCGATCTGAC
CGGCGGGCGGCAGCGCGCCCTCGCCGAGGCGCCTCTTCAAGATTCCCGTGTACCGGAAAGAACCGCGTGA
TCCTGCTCGATCTGAAAGACATCGTGCGCTTTCAGGGCGACGGCCACTACACGACGATCGTGACGCGGGA
CGACCGCTACCTGTCCAATCTTTCACTGGCCGATCTGGAGCTGCGTCTCGACAGCAGCATTTATCTGCGC
GTTCATCGCAGCCATATCGTGAGCCTGCAATATGCGGTGGAGCTGGTCAAACTGGACGAGAGCGTCAATC
TCGTCATGGACGACGCGGAACAGACCCAGGTGCCGGTCAGCCGCTCGCGAACGGCGCAACTGAAGGAACT
GCTCGGTGTGGTCCATCACCATCACCATCACTGATAAGCTTGGCTGTTTTGGCGGATGAGAGAAGAAATT
CGTCGCCCGCCATAAACTGCCA
