>Addgene plasmid #37180 | UQ6211 | addgene partial sequence | sequence record 47890 | pRcoM1bs-R 5'-GAGAGGCGGTTTGCGTATT
GGGCAACAGCTGATTGCCCTTCACCGCCTGGCCCTGAGAGAGTTGCAGCAAGCGGTCCACGCTGGTTTGC
CCCAGCAGGCGAAAATCCTGTTTGATGGTGGTTAACGGCGGGATATAACATGAGCTGTCTTCGGTATCGT
CGTATCCCACTACCGAGATATCCGCACCAACGCGCAGCCCGGACTCGGTAATGGCGCGCATTGCGCCCAG
CGCCATCTGATCGTTGGCAACCAGCATCGCAGTGGGAACGATGCCCTCATTCAGCATTTGCATGGTTTGT
TGAAAACCGGACATGGCACTCCAGTCGCCTTCCCGTTCCGCTATCGGCTGAATTTGATTGCGAGTGAGAT
ATTTATGCCAGCCAGCCAGACGCAGACGCGCCGAGACAGAACTTAATGGGCCCGCTAACAGCGCGATTTG
CTGGTGACCCAATGCGACCAGATGCTCCACGCCCAGTCGCGTACCGTCTTCATGGGAGAAAATAATACTG
TTGATGGGTGTCTGGTCAGAGACATCAAGAAATAACGCCGGAACATTAGTGCAGGCAGCTTCCACAGCAA
TGGCATCCTGGTCATCCAGCGGATAGTTAATGATCAGCCCACTGACGCGTTGCGCGAGAAGATTGTGCAC
CGCCGCTTTACAGGCTTCGACGCCGCTTCGTTCTACCATCGACACCACCACGCTGGCACCCAGTTGATCG
GCGCGAGATTTAATCGCCGCGACAATTTGCGACGGCGCGTGCAGGGCCAGACTGGAGGTGGCAACGCCAA
TCAGCAACGACTGTTTGCCCGCCAGTTGTTGTGCCACGCGGTTGGGAATGTAATTCAGCTCCGCCATCGC
CGCTTCCACTTTTTCCCGCGTTTTCGCAGAAACGTGGCTGGCCTGGTTCACCACGCGGGAAACGGTCTGA
TAAGA
