>Addgene plasmid #37180 | UQ6211 | addgene partial sequence | sequence record 51402 | M13pUC-rev 5'-AGCGGATAACAATTTCACACAGG-3'
TTTAAATGAAATCGTCTGAGCCCGCTTCCGTATCGGCGGCCGAGCGCCGCGCGGAGACGTTCCAGCACAA
GCTCGAGCAGTTCAATCCGGGGATCGTCTGGCTGGACCAGCACGGCCGCGTCACGGCATTCAACGACGTC
GCGCTGCAAATTCTCGGGCCGGCCGGCGAGCAATCGCTAGGCGTGGCGCAGGATAGTCTGTTCGGCATCG
ACGTGGTGCAACTGCACCCGGAGAAAAGCCGCGACAAGCTGCGCTTCCTGCTGCAGTCGAAAGACGTGGG
TGGCTGCCCGGTCAAGTCGCCGCCGCCGGTGGCGATGATGATCAATATTCCCGACCGGATCCTGATGATC
AAGGTGTCCAGCATGATCGCCGCCGGCGGCGCGTGCGGCACCTGCATGATCTTCTACGACGTCACCGATC
TGACCACCGAGCCCTCCGGCCTGCCGGCGGGCGGCAGCGCGCCCTCGCCGAGGCGCCTCTTCAAGATTCC
CGTGTACCGGAAGAACCGCGTGATCCTGCTCGATCTGAAAGACATCGTGCGCTTTCAGGGCGACGGCCAC
TACACGACGATCGTGACGCGGGACGACCGCTACCTGTCCAATCTTTCACTGGCCGATCTGGAGCTGCGTC
TCGACAGCAGCATTTATCTGCGCGTTCATCGCAGCCATATCGTGAGCCTGCAATATGCGGTGGAGCTGGT
CAAACTGGACGAGAGCGTCAATCTCGTCATGGACGACGCGGAACAGACCCAGGTGCCGGTCAGCCGCTCG
CGAACGGCGCAACTGAAGGAACTGCTCGGTGTGGTCCATCACCATCACCATCACTGATAAGCTTGGCTGT
TTTG
